>Addgene plasmid #123870 | MTK7_001 | addgene full sequence | sequence record 249820 | Addgene NGS Result
TCATGACCAAAATCCCTTAACGTGAGTTTTCGTTCCACTGAGCGTCAGACCCCGTAGAAAAGATCAAAGG
ATCTTCTTGAGATCCTTTTTTTCTGCGCGTAATCTGCTGCTTGCAAACAAAAAAACCACCGCTACCAGCG
GTGGTTTGTTTGCCGGATCAAGAGCTACCAACTCTTTTTCCGAAGGTAACTGGCTTCAGCAGAGCGCAGA
TACCAAATACTGTTCTTCTAGTGTAGCCGTAGTTAGGCCACCACTTCAAGAACTCTGTAGCACCGCCTAC
ATACCTCGCTCTGCTAATCCTGTTACCAGTGGCTGCTGCCAGTGGCGATAAGTCGTGTCTTACCGGGTTG
GACTCAAGACGATAGTTACCGGATAAGGCGCAGCGGTCGGGCTGAACGGGGGGTTCGTGCACACAGCCCA
GCTTGGAGCGAACGACCTACACCGAACTGAGATACCTACAGCGTGAGCTATGAGAAAGCGCCACGCTTCC
CGAAGGGAGAAAGGCGGACAGGTATCCGGTAAGCGGCAGGGTCGGAACAGGAGAGCGCACGAGGGAGCTT
CCAGGGGGAAACGCCTGGTATCTTTATAGTCCTGTCGGGTTTCGCCACCTCTGACTTGAGCGTCGATTTT
TGTGATGCTCGTCAGGGGGGCGGAGCCTATGGAAAAACGCCAGCAACGCGGCCTTTTTACGGTTCCTGGC
CTTTTGCTGGCCTTTTGCTCACATGTTCTTTCCTGCGTTATCCCCTGATTCTGTGGATAACCGTAGTCGG
TCTCAGAGTATCGATACTAGTTAAAAGTTTTGTTACTTTATAGAAGAAATTTTGAGTTTTTGTTTTTTTT
TAATAAATAAATAAACATAAATAAATTGTTTGTTGAATTTATTATTAGTATGTAAGTGTAAATATAATAA
AACTTAATATCTATTCAAATTAATAAATAAACCTCGATATACAGACCGATAAAACACATGCGTCAATTTT
ACGCATGATTATCTTTAACGTACGTCACAATATGATTATCTTTCTAGGGTTAATCTAGTATACGCGTATG
CGGCCGCTTAATTAATCCAGCTTTTGTTCCCTTTAGTGAGGGTTAATTCCGATGAGACCAGACCAATAAA
AAACGCCCGGCGGCAACCGAGCGTTCTGAACAAATCCAGATGGAGTTCTGAGGTCATTACTGGATCTATC
AACAGGAGTCCAAGCGAGCTCGATATCAAATTACGCCCCGCCCTGCCACTCATCGCAGTACTGTTGTAAT
TCATTAAGCATTCTGCCGACATGGAAGCCATCACAAACGGCATGATGAACCTGAATCGCCAGCGGCATCA
GCACCTTGTCGCCTTGCGTATAATATTTGCCCATGGTGAAAACGGGGGCGAAGAAGTTGTCCATATTGGC
CACGTTTAAATCAAAACTGGTGAAACTCACCCAGGGATTGGCTGAAACGAAAAACATATTCTCAATAAAC
CCTTTAGGGAAATAGGCCAGGTTTTCACCGTAACACGCCACATCTTGCGAATATATGTGTAGAAACTGCC
GGAAATCGTCGTGGTATTCACTCCAGAGCGATGAAAACGTTTCAGTTTGCTCATGGAAAACGGTGTAACA
AGGGTGAACACTATCCCATATCACCAGCTCACCGTCTTTCATTGCCATACGAAATTCCGGATGAGCATTC
ATCAGGCGGGCAAGAATGTGAATAAAGGCCGGATAAAACTTGTGCTTATTTTTCTTTACGGTCTTTAAAA
AGGCCGTAATATCCAGCTGAACGGTCTGGTTATAGGTACATTGAGCAACTGACTGAAATGCCTCAAAATG
TTCTTTACGATGCCATTGGGATATATCAACGGTGGTATATCCAGTGATTTTTTTCTCCATTTTAGCTTCC
TTAGCTCCTGAAAATCTCGATAACTCAAAAAATACGCCCGGTAGTGATCTTATTTCATTATGGTGAAAGT
TGGAACCTCTTACGTGCCCGATCAA
Features (pLannotate 1.2.2; 6 found; start..end, strand, type, name):
     77..665     +  rep_origin     ori: high-copy-number ColE1/pMB1/pBR322/pUC origin of replication
    840..855     -  promoter       copia promoter (fragment): strong promoter from the Drosophila transposable element copia (Sinclair et al., 1986)
   1080..1098    -  promoter       T3 promoter: promoter for bacteriophage T3 RNA polymerase
   1116..1150    -  terminator     lambda t0 terminator: minimal transcription terminator from phage lambda (Scholtissek and Grosse, 1987)
   1224..1880    -  CDS            cat: CAT_ECOLX - Experimental evidence at protein level: Swiss-Prot protein existence level 1. This enzyme is an effector of chloramphenicol resistance in bacteria. From Escherichia coli. This protein is used as a marker in many commonly used cloning vectors, such as pACYC184.
   1881..1978    -  promoter       cat promoter: promoter of the E. coli cat gene encoding chloramphenicol acetyltransferase
