[The description below was written by a language model from this plasmid's Addgene catalogue record and pLannotate feature annotations shown in this document.]
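Description:
MTK7_001 is a small (about 2 kb) part-storage plasmid from the Mammalian Toolkit (MTK), a modular hierarchical cloning system for assembling genetic circuits for mammalian cells. It is built on the MTK0_027 part-entry backbone and, although catalogued as a mammalian expression vector, it is not itself an expression construct: it simply holds one reusable DNA part for later assembly. Propagation in E. coli relies on a high-copy ColE1/pUC-type origin of replication, and selection is by chloramphenicol through a cat (chloramphenicol acetyltransferase) gene driven by its native cat promoter and followed by a lambda t0 terminator.

The payload is a synthetic "3'PB" cassette, the 3' PiggyBac transposon recognition site, formatted as a type 7 part. In the MTK scheme, type 7 positions carry components of the destination backbone, such as homology arms, resistance cassettes, recognition sites or nuclear markers. PiggyBac transposase recognises the terminal repeats flanking a transposon and moves the intervening DNA into the host genome by cut-and-paste transposition, so this part is presumably intended to be combined with a matching 5' PiggyBac end in an assembled destination vector, placing transcriptional units between the two ends for stable genomic integration in mammalian cells.

The automated feature table does not label the PiggyBac element itself. The region between the origin and the resistance cassette shows only a very short copia promoter fragment match and a T3 promoter, and the former is probably an incidental hit rather than a functional element. The record does not state the cloning sites flanking the part.
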