Addgene plasmid #123870: MTK7_001
Purpose: Encodes the 3' PiggyBac transposon recognition site cassette as a type 7 part to be used in the MTK system
Depositing lab: Hana El-Samad. Depositing organization: University of California, San Francisco (UCSF). Publication: A Toolkit for Rapid Modular Construction of Biological Circuits in Mammalian Cells. Fonseca JP, Bonny AR, Kumar GR, Ng AH, Town J, Wu QC, Aslankoohi E, Chen SY, Dods G, Harrigan P, Osimiri LC, Kistler AL, El-Samad H. ACS Synth Biol. 2019 Nov 15;8(11):2593-2606. doi: 10.1021/acssynbio.9b00322. Epub 2019 Nov 5. PubMed 31686495.
Backbone
  Vector backbone: MTK0_027
  Vector type: Mammalian Expression
Growth in bacteria
  Bacterial resistance: Chloramphenicol, 25 μg/mL
  Growth temperature: 37°C
  Growth strain: DH5alpha
  Copy number: Unknown
Gene/Insert
  Gene/Insert name: 3'PB
  Species: Synthetic
  Cloning method: Restriction Enzyme; 5′ cloning site unknown (unknown if destroyed); 3′ cloning site unknown (unknown if destroyed)
Terms and licenses: Academic/Nonprofit Terms; Industry Terms: Not Available to Industry
Depositor comments: Type 7 parts can be components of the destination backbone such as locus upstream homology arms, resistance cassette, recognition sites, and nuclear marker in the MTK Please visit https://www.biorxiv.org/content/10.1101/506188v2 for BioRxiv preprint
How to cite: MTK7_001 was a gift from Hana El-Samad (Addgene plasmid # 123870 ; http://n2t.net/addgene:123870 ; RRID:Addgene_123870)
